Addgene plasmid #185620: pJET-CMV-GFP-P2A-I15-P2A-mCherry
Purpose: Ribosomal stalling reporter: 15x isoleucine
Depositing lab: Sabine Fuchs. Depositing organization: University Medical Centre Utrecht. Publication: Isoleucine-to-valine substitutions support cellular physiology during isoleucine deprivation. Kok G, Schene IF, Ilcken EF, Alcaraz PS, Mendes MI, Smith DEC, Salomons G, Shehata S, Jans JJM, Maroofian R, Hoek TA, van Es RM, Rehmann H, Nieuwenhuis EES, Vos HR, Fuchs SA. Nucleic Acids Res. 2025 Jan 7;53(1):gkae1184. doi: 10.1093/nar/gkae1184. PubMed 39657787.
Backbone
  Vector backbone: pJET1.2
  Backbone manufacturer: Thermo Scientific
  Backbone size w/o insert (bp): 3000
  Total vector size (bp): 6177
  Vector type: Mammalian Expression
Growth in bacteria
  Bacterial resistance: Ampicillin, 100 μg/mL
  Growth temperature: 37°C
  Growth strain: DH5alpha
  Copy number: High Copy
Gene/Insert
  Gene/Insert name: GFP-I15-mCherry
  Species: H. sapiens (human)
  Insert size (bp): 3100
  Promoter: CMV
  Cloning method: Restriction Enzyme; 5′ cloning site XhoI (not destroyed); 3′ cloning site XbaI (not destroyed)
  Sequencing primers: 5′ cgactcactatagggagagcggc; 3′ aagaacatcgattttccatggcag
Resource information
  A portion of this plasmid was derived from a plasmid made by: Based on: Addgene #105686
Terms and licenses: Academic/Nonprofit Terms; Industry Terms: Not Available to Industry
How to cite: pJET-CMV-GFP-P2A-I15-P2A-mCherry was a gift from Sabine Fuchs (Addgene plasmid # 185620 ; http://n2t.net/addgene:185620 ; RRID:Addgene_185620)
