[The description below was written by a language model from this plasmid's Addgene catalogue record and pLannotate feature annotations shown in this document.]
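Description:
pJET-CMV-GFP-P2A-I15-P2A-mCherry is a mammalian expression plasmid built on the pJET1.2 cloning backbone and designed as a dual-fluorescence reporter of ribosome stalling on a run of fifteen isoleucine codons. It is maintained in E. coli through a high-copy ColE1/pUC-type origin and selected with ampicillin via the β-lactamase gene. The annotated fragments of the eco47IR lethal gene flanking the cassette, together with the lac UV5 promoter and T7 promoter, are the remains of the pJET1.2 positive-selection cloning site, which the insert interrupts.

The payload, cloned between XhoI and XbaI, is driven by the CMV immediate-early enhancer and promoter and terminated by an SV40 polyadenylation signal. A single open reading frame encodes EGFP first and mCherry last. According to the construct name, P2A ribosome-skipping peptides separate these from a central test segment carrying the 15x isoleucine stretch, although the P2A and isoleucine elements are not themselves annotated. The feature table places a 3xFLAG tag, a villin fragment and Sec61β fragments in this middle region, presumably inherited from the earlier stalling reporter from which the plasmid was derived. Because the three products are released separately, EGFP reports translation initiation and overall expression, while mCherry appears only if ribosomes read through the isoleucine run; a reduced mCherry-to-GFP ratio therefore indicates stalling, for instance under isoleucine deprivation.

The sequenced record is 7,310 nt, longer than the catalogued 6,177 bp. It contains extra material outside the main cassette, including a second SV40 poly(A) signal, short HIV-1 cPPT, nef and ΔU3 LTR fragments and a duplicated AmpR promoter. The catalogue fields do not explain these.
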