Features (pLannotate 1.2.2; 28 found; start..end, strand, type, name):
     19..303     -  CDS            eco47IR (fragment): T2E7_ECOLX - Protein predicted: Swiss-Prot protein existence level 4. Recognizes the double-stranded sequence GGWCC and cleaves after G-1. From Escherichia coli.
    372..470     +  misc_feature   cPPT/CTS (fragment): central polypurine tract and central termination sequence of HIV-1
    493..796     +  enhancer       CMV enhancer: human cytomegalovirus immediate early enhancer
    797..1000    +  promoter       CMV promoter: human cytomegalovirus (CMV) immediate early promoter
   1076..1105    +  misc_feature   MCS (fragment): pBluescript multiple cloning site
   1125..1146    +  misc_feature   MCS (fragment): multiple cloning site
   1147..1863    +  CDS            EGFP: EGFP is a basic (constitutively fluorescent) green fluorescent protein published in 1996, derived from Aequorea victoria. It is reported to be a rapidly-maturing weak dimer with moderate acid sensitivity.
   1942..2007    +  CDS            3xFLAG: three tandem FLAG® epitope tags, followed by an enterokinase cleavage site
   2017..2055    +  CDS            Sec61β (fragment): human Sec61β subunit of the translocon in the endoplasmic reticulum; SEC61B
   2056..2160    +  CDS            VIL1 (fragment) (sequence withheld): VILI_CHICK - Also known as VIL. Experimental evidence at protein level: Swiss-Prot protein existence level 1. Epithelial cell-specific Ca(2+)-regulated actin-modifying protein that modulates the reorganization of microvillar actin filaments. Plays a role in the actin nucleation, actin filament bundle assembly, actin filament capping and severing. Binds phosphatidylinositol 4,5-bisphosphate (PIP2) and lysophosphatidic acid (LPA); binds LPA with higher affinity than PIP2. Binding to LPA increases its phosphorylation by SRC and inhibits all actin-modifying activities. Binding to PIP2 inhibits act
   2164..2334    +  CDS            Sec61β (fragment): human Sec61β subunit of the translocon in the endoplasmic reticulum; SEC61B
   2560..3266    +  CDS            mCherry (fragment): monomeric derivative of DsRed fluorescent protein (Shaner et al., 2004) mammalian codon-optimized
   3293..3377    +  CDS            large T antigen (fragment): large T antigen from SV40 (simian virus 40)
   3400..3521    +  polyA_signal   SV40 poly(A) signal: SV40 polyadenylation signal
   3535..3573    -  misc_feature   cPPT/CTS (fragment): central polypurine tract and central termination sequence of HIV-1 (lacking the first T)
   3572..3955    -  CDS            eco47IR (fragment): T2E7_ECOLX - Protein predicted: Swiss-Prot protein existence level 4. Recognizes the double-stranded sequence GGWCC and cleaves after G-1. From Escherichia coli.
   4008..4038    -  promoter       lac UV5 promoter: E. coli lac promoter with an "up" mutation
   4053..4074    -  protein_bind   CAP binding site: CAP binding activates transcription in the presence of cAMP. E. coli catabolite activator protein
   4099..4182    -  CDS            lacI (fragment): lac repressor; lacI; The lac repressor binds to the lac operator to inhibit transcription in E. coli. This inhibition can be relieved by adding lactose or isopropyl-β-D-thiogalactopyranoside (IPTG).
   4365..4953    -  rep_origin     ori: high-copy-number ColE1/pMB1/pBR322/pUC origin of replication
   5124..5984    -  CDS            AmpR: β-lactamase; bla; confers resistance to ampicillin, carbenicillin, and related antibiotics
   5985..6089    -  promoter       AmpR promoter: bla
   6481..6499    +  promoter       T7 promoter: promoter for bacteriophage T7 RNA polymerase
   6600..6721    -  polyA_signal   SV40 poly(A) signal: SV40 polyadenylation signal
   6744..6828    -  CDS            large T antigen (fragment): large T antigen from SV40 (simian virus 40)
   6866..7022    -  LTR            3' LTR (ΔU3) (fragment): self-inactivating 3' long terminal repeat (LTR) from HIV-1
   7026..7094    -  CDS            nef (fragment): NEF_HV1Z2 - Experimental evidence at protein level: Swiss-Prot protein existence level 1. Extracellular Nef protein targets CD4(+) T-lymphocytes for apoptosis by interacting with CXCR4 surface receptors. From Human immunodeficiency virus type 1 group M subtype D (isolate Z2/CDC-Z34) (HIV-1).
   7119..7223    -  promoter       AmpR promoter: bla
>Addgene plasmid #185620 | pJET-CMV-GFP-P2A-I15-P2A-mCherry | addgene full sequence | sequence record 364879 | Addgene NGS Result
GCCCCTGCAGCCGAATTATATTATTTTTGCCAAATAATTTTTAACAAAAGCTCTGAAGTCTTCTTCATTT
AAATTCTTAGATGATACTTCATCTGGAAAATTGTCCCAATTAGTAGCATCACGCTGTGAGTAAGTTCTAA
ACCATTTTTTTATTGTTGTATTATCTCTAATCTTACTACTCGATGAGTTTTCGGTATTATCTCTATTTTT
AACTTGGAGCAGGTTCCATTCATTGTTTTTTTCATCATAGTGAATAAAATCAACTGCTTTAACACTTGTG
CCTGAACACCATATCCATCCGGCGTAATACGACKCASWAYAKSGATTTTCCATGGCAGCTGAGRAWWWTG
TAGGAGATCTTCTAGAAAGATATTGGGGGGTACAGTGCAGGGGAAAGAATAGTAGACATAATAGCAACAG
ACATACAAACTAAAGAATTACAAAAACAAATTACAAAAATTCAAAATTTTATCGATAAGCTTGGGAGTTC
CGCGTTACATAACTTACGGTAAATGGCCCGCCTGGCTGACCGCCCAACGACCCCCGCCCATTGACGTCAA
TAATGACGTATGTTCCCATAGTAACGCCAATAGGGACTTTCCATTGACGTCAATGGGTGGAGTATTTACG
GTAAACTGCCCACTTGGCAGTACATCAAGTGTATCATATGCCAAGTACGCCCCCTATTGACGTCAATGAC
GGTAAATGGCCCGCCTGGCATTATGCCCAGTACATGACCTTATGGGACTTTCCTACTTGGCAGTACATCT
ACGTATTAGTCATCGCTATTACCATGGTGATGCGGTTTTGGCAGTACATCAATGGGCGTGGATAGCGGTT
TGACTCACGGGGATTTCCAAGTCTCCACCCCATTGACGTCAATGGGAGTTTGTTTTGGCACCAAAATCAA
CGGGACTTTCCAAAATGTCGTAACAACTCCGCCCCATTGACGCAAATGGGCGGTAGGCGTGTACGGTGGG
AGGTCTATATAAGCAGAGCTCGTTTAGTGAACCGTCAGATCGCCTGGAGACGCCATCCACGCTGTTTTGA
CCTCCATAGAAGACACCGACTCTAGCTAGAGGATCCCCCGGGCTGCAGGAATTCGGCGCGCCACGCGTAC
CGATAGCTTCGAATTCTGCAGTCGACATGGTGAGCAAGGGCGAGGAGCTGTTCACCGGGGTGGTGCCCAT
CCTGGTCGAGCTGGACGGCGACGTAAACGGCCACAAGTTCAGCGTGTCCGGCGAGGGCGAGGGCGATGCC
ACCTACGGCAAGCTGACCCTGAAGTTCATCTGCACCACCGGCAAGCTGCCCGTGCCCTGGCCCACCCTCG
TGACCACCCTGACCTACGGCGTGCAGTGCTTCAGCCGCTACCCCGACCACATGAAGCAGCACGACTTCTT
CAAGTCCGCCATGCCCGAAGGCTACGTCCAGGAGCGCACCATCTTCTTCAAGGACGACGGCAACTACAAG
ACCCGCGCCGAGGTGAAGTTCGAGGGCGACACCCTGGTGAACCGCATCGAGCTGAAGGGCATCGACTTCA
AGGAGGACGGCAACATCCTGGGGCACAAGCTGGAGTACAACTACAACAGCCACAACGTCTATATCATGGC
CGACAAGCAGAAGAACGGCATCAAGGTGAACTTCAAGATCCGCCACAACATCGAGGACGGCAGCGTGCAG
CTCGCCGACCACTACCAGCAGAACACCCCCATCGGCGACGGCCCCGTGCTGCTGCCCGACAACCACTACC
TGAGCACCCAGTCCGCCCTGAGCAAAGACCCCAACGAGAAGCGCGATCACATGGTCCTTAAGGAGTTCGT
GACCGCCGCCGGGATCACTCTCGGCATGGACGAGCTGTACAAGTCCGGAGGCAGCGGCGCCACCAACTTT
TCCCTGCTCAAGCAGGCCGGCGACGTGGAAGAGAATCCCGGCCCCGGTACTGACTACAAAGACCATGACG
GTGATTATAAAGATCATGACATCGATTACAAGGATGACGATGACAAGGCCGGATCTCCTGGTCCGACCCC
CAGTGGCACTAACGTGGGATCCTCA
[105 nt withheld, positions 2056-2160]
GGATCAGGGCGCTCTCCCAGCAAAGCAGTGGCCGCCCGGGCGGCGGGATCCACTGTCCGGCAGAGGAAAA
ATGCCAGCTGTGGGACAAGGAGTGCAGGCCGCACAACCTCGGCAGGCACCGGGGGGATGTGGCGATTCTA
CACAGAAGATTCACCTGGGCTCAAAGTTGGCCCTAGGTCGACCGCCATGGCGACCATGATTATCGGCAGT
ATCAGCATCATCTCAGGTATTGGCGGATCTAGTGGGGGTATTGGCGGGGGCGGCATAATCGGTGGAGGCA
TTATCATATCTATTATCATAGGCACCGGTGGAAGCGGAGCTACTAACTTCAGCCTGCTGAAGCAGGCTGG
AGACGTGGAGGAGAACCCTGGACCTGAATTCATGGCCCAGTCCAAGCACGTGAGCAAGGGCGAGGAGGAT
AACATGGCCATCATCAAGGAGTTCATGCGCTTCAAGGTGCACATGGAGGGCTCCGTGAACGGCCACGAGT
TCGAGATCGAGGGCGAGGGCGAGGGCCGCCCCTACGAGGGCACCCAGACCGCCAAGCTGAAGGTGACCAA
GGGTGGCCCCCTGCCCTTCGCCTGGGACATCCTGTCCCCTCAGTTCATGTACGGCTCCAAGGCCTACGTG
AAGCACCCCGCCGACATCCCCGACTACTTGAAGCTGTCCTTCCCCGAGGGCTTCAAGTGGGAGCGCGTGA
TGAACTTCGAGGACGGCGGCGTGGTGACCGTGACCCAGGACTCCTCCCTGCAGGACGGCGAGTTCATCTA
CAAGGTGAAGCTGCGCGGCACCAACTTCCCCTCCGACGGCCCCGTAATGCAGAAGAAGACCATGGGCTGG
GAGGCCTCCTCCGAGCGGATGTACCCCGAGGACGGCGCCCTGAAGGGCGAGATCAAGCAGAGGCTGAAGC
TGAAGGACGGCGGCCACTACGACGCTGAGGTCAAGACCACCTACAAGGCCAAGAAGCCCGTGCAGCTGCC
CGGCGCCTACAACGTCAACATCAAGTTGGACATCACCTCCCACAACGAGGACTACACCATCGTGGAACAG
TACGAACGCGCCGAGGGCCGCCACTCCACCGGCGGCATGGACGAGCTGTACAAGTAAACTGGATCCACCG
GATCTAGATAACTGATCATAATCAGCCATACCACATTTGTAGAGGTTTTACTTGCTTTAAAAAACCTCCC
ACACCTCCCCCTGAACCTGAAACATAAAATGAATGCAATTGTTGTTGTTAACTTGTTTATTGCAGCTTAT
AATGGTTACAAATAAAGCAATAGCATCACAAATTTCACAAATAAAGCATTTTTTTCACTGCATTCTAGTT
GTGGTTTGTCCAAACTCATCAATGTATCTTACTCGAGTCTAGACTATGTCTACTATTCTTTCCCCTGCAC
TGTACCCCCCAATATCTTTCTAGAAGATCTCCTACAATATTCTCAGCTGCCATGGAAAATCGATGTTCTT
CTTTTATTCTCTCAAGATTTTCAGGCTGTATATTAAAACTTATATTAAGAACTATGCTAACCACCTCATC
AGGAACCGTTGTAGGTGGCGTGGGTTTTCTTGGCAATCGACTCTCATGAAAACTACGAGCTAAATATTCA
ATATGTTCCTCTTGACCAACTTTATTCTGCATTTTTTTTGAACGAGGTTTAGAGCAAGCTTCAGGAAACT
GAGACAGGAATTTTATTAAAAATTTAAATTTTGAAGAAAGTTCAGGGTTAATAGCATCCATTTTTTGCTT
TGCAAGTTCCTCAGCATTCTTAACAAAAGACGTCTCTTTTGACATGTTTAAAGTTTAAACCTCCTGTGTG
AAATTATTATCCGCTCATAATTCCACACATTATACGAGCCGGAAGCATAAAGTGTAAAGCCTGGGGTGCC
TAATGAGTGAGCTAACTCACATTAATTGCGTTGCGCTCACTGCCAATTGCTTTCCAGTCGGGAAACCTGT
CGTGCCAGCTGCATTAATGAATCGGCCAACGCGCGGGGAGAGGCGGTTTGCGTATTGGGCGCTCTTCCGC
TTCCTCGCTCACTGACTCGCTGCGCTCGGTCGTTCGGCTGCGGCGAGCGGTATCAGCTCACTCAAAGGCG
GTAATACGGTTATCCACAGAATCAGGGGATAACGCAGGAAAGAACATGTGAGCAAAAGGCCAGCAAAAGG
CCAGGAACCGTAAAAAGGCCGCGTTGCTGGCGTTTTTCCATAGGCTCCGCCCCCCTGACGAGCATCACAA
AAATCGACGCTCAAGTCAGAGGTGGCGAAACCCGACAGGACTATAAAGATACCAGGCGTTTCCCCCTGGA
AGCTCCCTCGTGCGCTCTCCTGTTCCGACCCTGCCGCTTACCGGATACCTGTCCGCCTTTCTCCCTTCGG
GAAGCGTGGCGCTTTCTCATAGCTCACGCTGTAGGTATCTCAGTTCGGTGTAGGTCGTTCGCTCCAAGCT
GGGCTGTGTGCACGAACCCCCCGTTCAGCCCGACCGCTGCGCCTTATCCGGTAACTATCGTCTTGAGTCC
AACCCGGTAAGACACGACTTATCGCCACTGGCAGCAGCCACTGGTAACAGGATTAGCAGAGCGAGGTATG
TAGGCGGTGCTACAGAGTTCTTGAAGTGGTGGCCTAACTACGGCTACACTAGAAGAACAGTATTTGGTAT
CTGCGCTCTGCTGAAGCCAGTTACCTTCGGAAAAAGAGTTGGTAGCTCTTGATCCGGCAAACAAACCACC
GCTGGTAGCGGTGGTTTTTTTGTTTGCAAGCAGCAGATTACGCGCAGAAAAAAAGGATCTCAAGAAGATC
CTTTGATCTTTTCTACGGGGTCTGACGCTCAGTGGAACGAAAACTCACGTTAAGGGATTTTGGTCATGAG
ATTATCAAAAAGGATCTTCACCTAGATCCTTTTAAATTAAAAATGAAGTTTTAAATCAATCTAAAGTATA
TATGAGTAAACTTGGTCTGACAGTTACCAATGCTTAATCAGTGAGGCACCTATCTCAGCGATCTGTCTAT
TTCGTTCATCCATAGTTGCCTGACTCCCCGTCGTGTAGATAACTACGATACGGGAGGGCTTACCATCTGG
CCCCAGTGCTGCAATGATACCGCGAGACCCACGCTCACCGGCTCCAGATTTATCAGCAATAAACCAGCCA
GCCGGAAGGGCCGAGCGCAGAAGTGGTCCTGCAACTTTATCCGCCTCCATCCAGTCTATTAATTGTTGCC
GGGAAGCTAGAGTAAGTAGTTCGCCAGTTAATAGTTTGCGCAACGTTGTTGCCATTGCTACAGGCATCGT
GGTGTCACGCTCGTCGTTTGGTATGGCTTCATTCAGCTCCGGTTCCCAACGATCAAGGCGAGTTACATGA
TCCCCCATGTTGTGCAAAAAAGCGGTTAGCTCCTTCGGTCCTCCGATCGTTGTCAGAAGTAAGTTGGCCG
CAGTGTTATCACTCATGGTTATGGCAGCACTGCATAATTCTCTTACTGTCATGCCATCCGTAAGATGCTT
TTCTGTGACTGGTGAGTACTCAACCAAGTCATTCTGAGAATAGTGTATGCGGCGACCGAGTTGCTCTTGC
CCGGCGTCAATACGGGATAATACCGCGCCACATAGCAGAACTTTAAAAGTGCTCATCATTGGAAAACGTT
CTTCGGGGCGAAAACTCTCAAGGATCTTACCGCTGTTGAGATCCAGTTCGATGTAACCCACTCGTGCACC
CAACTGATCTTCAGCATCTTTTACTTTCACCAGCGTTTCTGGGTGAGCAAAAACAGGAAGGCAAAATGCC
GCAAAAAAGGGAATAAGGGCGACACGGAAATGTTGAATACTCATACTCTTCCTTTTTCAATATTATTGAA
GCATTTATCAGGGTTATTGTCTCATGAGCGGATACATATTTGAATGTATTTAGAAAAATAAACAAATAGG
GGTTCCGCGCACATTTCCCCGAAAAGTGCCACCTGACGTCTAAGAAACCATTATTATCATGACATTAACC
TATAAAAATAGGCGTATCACGAGGCCGCCCCTGCAGCCGAATTATATTATTTTTGCCAAATAATTTTTAA
CAAAAGCTCTGAAGTCTTCTTCATTTAAATTCTTAGATGATACTTCATCTGGAAAATTGTCCCAATTAGT
AGCATCACGCTGTGAGTAAGTTCTAAACCATTTTTTTATTGTTGTATTATCTCTAATCTTACTACTCGAT
GAGTTTTCGGTATTATCTCTATTTTTAACTTGGAGCAGGTTCCATTCATTGTTTTTTTCATCATAGTGAA
TAAAATCAACTGCTTTAACACTTGTGCCTGAACACCATATCCATCCGGCGTAATACGACTCACTATAGGG
AGAGCGGCCGCCAGATCTTCCGGATGGCTCGAGTTTTTCAGCAAGATGGCACTAGGCTAGCTTAATGTTA
ACGACCGGTGAGCGCTGTCTAGACTCGAGTAAGATACATTGATGAGTTTGGACAAACCACAACTAGAATG
CAGTGAAAAAAATGCTTTATTTGTGAAATTTGTGATGCTATTGCTTTATTTGTAACCATTATAAGCTGCA
ATAAACAAGTTAACAACAACAATTGCATTCATTTTATGTTTCAGGTTCAGGGGGAGGTGTGGGAGGTTTT
TTAAAGCAAGTAAAACCTCTACAAATGTGGTATGGCTGATTATGATCAGTTATCTAGATCCGGTGGATCC
AGTTTACTTGTACAGACACTACTTGAAGCACTCAAGGCAAGCTTTATTGAGGCTTAAGCAGTGGGTTCCC
TAGTTAGCCAGAGAGCTCCCAGGCTCAGATCTGGTCTAACCAGAGAGACCCAGTACAAGCAAAAAGCAGA
TCTTGTCTTCGTTGGGAGTGAATTAGCCCTTCTAGTCCCCCCTTTTCTTTTAAAAAGTGGATGAGATCTA
CAGCTGCTTTGTAAGTCATCGGTCCCAACGGTACCGAGGCGGGGGGTTGAATACTCATACTCTTCCTCTT
TCAATATTATTGAAGCATTTATCGGGGTTATTGTCTCATGAGCGGATACATATTTGAATGTATTTAGAAA
AATAAACAAATAGGGGTTCCGCGCACATTTCCCCGAAAAGTGCCACCTGACGTCTAAGAAACCATTATTA
TCATGACATTAACCTATAAAAATAGGCGTATCACGAGGCC
